>Addgene plasmid #210166 | pRH3135 | addgene full sequence | sequence record 416309 | Addgene NGS Result
GCTGCTTGGCGGTCGAGTTTATCATTATCAATACTGCCATTTCAAAGAATACGTAAATAATTAATAGTAG
TGATTTTCCTAACTTTATTTAGTCAAAAAATTAGCCTTTTAATTCTGCTGTAACCCGTACATGCCCAAAA
TAGGGGGCGGGTTACACAGAATATATAACATCGTAGGTGTCTGGGTGAACAGTTTATTCCTGGCATCCAC
TAAATATAATGGAGCCCGCTTTTTAAGCTGGCATCCAGAAAAAAAAAGAATCCCAGCACCAAAATATTGT
TTTCTTCACCAACCATCAGTTCATAGGTCCATTCTCTTAGCGCAACTACAGAGAACAGGGGCACAAACAG
GCAAAAAACGGGCACAACCTCAATGGAGTGATGCAACCTGCCTGGAGTAAATGATGACACAAGGCAATTG
ACCCACGCATGTATCTATCTCATTTTCTTACACCTTCTATTACCTTCTGCTCTCTCTGATTTGGAAAAAG
CTGAAAAAAAAGGTTGAAACCAGTTCCCTGAAATTATTCCCCTACTTGACTAATAAGTATATAAAGACGG
TAGGTATTGATTGTAATTCTGTAAATCTATTTCTTAAACTTCTTAAATTCTACTTTTATAGTTAGTCTTT
TTTTTAGTTTTAAAACACCAAGAACTTAGTTTCGACGGATCTGCAGGAATTCGATATCAAGCTTATCGAT
ACCGTCGACCTCGAGAATGGCTGCCGTCACATTACATCTAAGAGCTGAAACTAAACCCCTAGAGGCACGT
GCTGCCTTAACACCTACCACGGTTAAAAAACTGATAGCTAAGGGCTTCAAAATATATGTAGAGGACAGTC
CACAATCTACTTTCAATATTAACGAATATCGTCAAGCAGGTGCCATTATAGTGCCTGCAGGTTCATGGAA
AACCGCTCCACGCGACAGAATCATTATAGGTTTGAAGGAAATGCCTGAAACCGATACTTTCCCTCTAGTC
CACGAACACATCCAGTTTGCTCACTGCTACAAAGACCAAGCTGGGTGGCAAAATGTCCTTATGAGATTTA
TTAAGGGACACGGTACTCTATATGATTTGGAATTTTTGGAAAATGACCAAGGTAGAAGAGTTGCTGCCTT
TGGATTTTACGCTGGGTTCGCAGGTGCAGCCCTTGGTGTAAGAGACTGGGCATTCAAGCAAACGCATTCT
GACGATGAAGACTTGCCTGCAGTGTCGCCTTACCCCAATGAAAAGGCATTGGTTAAAGATGTTACCAAAG
ATTATAAAGAAGCCTTAGCCACCGGAGCCAGAAAGCCAACCGTGTTAATCATTGGTGCGCTAGGAAGATG
TGGTTCCGGTGCCATCGATCTGTTGCACAAAGTTGGTATTCCAGATGCTAACATATTAAAATGGGATATC
AAAGAAACTTCCCGTGGTGGTCCCTTTGACGAAATTCCACAAGCTGATAATTTTATCAATTGTATATATC
TATCGAAGCCAATTGCTCCTTTCACTAACATGGAGAAACTGAATAATCCTAACAGAAGACTAAGGACCGT
GGTGGACGTATCAGCAGACACTACCAACCCTCACAACCCCATCCCAATATACACTGTGGCTACTGTGTTT
AACAAACCTACCGTTCTGGTACCTACCACTGCCGGGCCTAAATTATCTGTCATCTCTATTGATCACTTGC
CTTCTTTGCTGCCAAGAGAAGCTTCAGAATTTTTCTCTCATGATCTCTTACCATCTTTAGAGCTCCTACC
TCAAAGAAAAACTGCTCCTGTCTGGGTTAGAGCCAAGAAATTGTTCGATAGACATTGCGCTCGTGTTAAA
AGATCTTCAAGATTGGGTCGACGGATCCCCGGGTTAATTAACAGTAAAGGAGAAGAACTTTTCACTGGAG
TTGTCCCAATTCTTGTTGAATTAGATGGTGATGTTAATGGGCACAAATTTTCTGTCAGTGGAGAGGGTGA
AGGTGATGCAACATACGGAAAACTTACCCTTAAATTTATTTGCACTACTGGAAAACTACCTGTTCCATGG
CCAACACTTGTCACTACTTTCACTTATGGTGTTCAATGCTTTTCAAGATACCCAGATCATATGAAACGGC
ATGACTTTTTCAAGAGTGCCATGCCCGAAGGTTATGTACAGGAAAGAACTATATTTTTCAAAGATGACGG
GAACTACAAGACACGTGCTGAAGTCAAGTTTGAAGGTGATACCCTTGTTAATAGAATCGAGTTAAAAGGT
ATTGATTTTAAAGAAGATGGAAACATTCTTGGACACAAATTGGAATACAACTATAACTCACACAATGTAT
ACATCATGGCAGACAAACAAAAGAATGGAATCAAAGTTAACTTCAAAATTAGACACAACATTGAAGATGG
AAGCGTTCAACTAGCAGACCATTATCAACAAAATACTCCAATTGGCGATGGCCCTGTCCTTTTACCAGAC
AACCATTACCTGTCCACACAATCTGCCCTTTCGAAAGATCCCAACGAAAAGAGAGACCACATGGTCCTTC
TTGAGTTTGTAACAGCTGCTGGGATTACACATGGCATGGATGAACTATACAAATAGGGCGCGCCACTTCT
AAATAAGCGAATTTCTTATGATTTATGATTTTTATTATTAAATAAGTTATAAAAAAAATAAGTGTATACA
AATTTTAAAGTGACTCTTAGGTTTTAAAACGAAAATTCTTATTCTTGAGTAACTCTTTCCTGTAGGTCAG
GTTGCTTTCTCAGGTATAGTATGAGGTCGCTCTTATTGACCACACCTCTACCGGCAGCCCTATAGTGAGT
CGTATTACGCGCGCTCACTGGCCGTCGTTTTACAACGTCGTGACTGGGAAAACCCTGGCGTTACCCAACT
TAATCGCCTTGCAGCACATCCCCCTTTCGCCAGCTGGCGTAATAGCGAAGAGGCCCGCACCGATCGCCCT
TCCCAACAGTTGCGCAGCCTGAATGGCGAATGG
[124 nt withheld, positions 2974-3097]
C
[91 nt withheld, positions 3099-3189]
A
[49 nt withheld, positions 3191-3239]
CCTTTGACGTTGGAGTCCACGTTCTTT
[37 nt withheld, positions 3267-3303]
ACCCTATCTCGGTCTATTCTTTTGATTTATAAGGGATTTTGCCGATTTCGGCCTATTGGTTAAAAAATGA
GCTGATTTAACAAAAATTTAACGCGAATTTTAACAAAATATTAACGCTTACAATTTCCTGATGCGGTATT
TTCTCCTTACGCATCTGTGCGGTATTTCACACCGCATAGATCTTATGTATGAAATTCTTAAAAAAGGACA
CCTGTAAGCGTTGATTTCTATGTATGAAGTCCACATTTGATGTAATCATAACAAAGCCTAAAAAATAGGT
ATATCATTTTATAATTATTTGCTGTACAAGTATATCAATAAACTTATATATTACTTGTTTTCTAGATAAG
CTTCGTAACCGACAGTTTCTAACTTTTGTGCTTTGACAAGAACTTCTTCTTCTTGCTTTAATAAAAACTG
TTCCATTTTCGTTGTATAACTTGAATCATAAGCGCCAAGCAGTCTGACAGCCAACAGCGCAGCGTTCGTA
CTATTATTAATAGCGACGGTAGCTACTGGAACACCTCTAGGCATTTGCACAATTGAATGTAAAGAATCTA
CTCCATCTAGACAAGAACCTTTTACGGGCACACCGATGACAGGAAGTGGTGTCATTGCAGCCACCATACC
TGGCAAGTGAGCAGCCCCACCAGCTCCAGCGATAATTGTTTTAATTCCACGCTTGCTTGCGGAAATAGCA
TATGCTGACATCCTATGTGGAGTTCTATGAGCAGAGACTATTGTCACTTCAAATGGAACGCCAAAATCTT
TTAAAACCGCACATGCGGCAGACATTACCGGCAAGTCAGAGTCTGATCCCATGATGATTCCAACCAATGG
TTTGACCATTGCTTCCAAGTCCAACTTTTGAGCGACAGAGATTTTGATTGGAATATCAGTTCTACCTGTA
ATGTAGTTCAGCCTTTGTTCACATTCCGCCATACTGGAGGCAATAATATTTATGTGACCTACTTTTCTGT
TAGGTCTAGACTCTTTTCCATATAAGTACACTGAGGAACCTGGAGTCGCCAATGCTCTTTCGCAAGTTTC
TAGCTCTTTATCTTTTGTATGTTTGTCTCCAAGAACATTTAGCATAATGGCGTTCGTTGTAATGGTGGAG
AAAGATGTGAAATTCTTTGGCATTGGCAAATCCAATATTGATCTCAAATGAGCTTCAAATTGAGAAGTGA
CGCAAGCATCAATGGTATAATGTCCAGAGTTGTGAGGCCTTGGGGCAATTTCGTTAATAAGCAATTCCCC
TGTTTCTAAATAGAACATTTCCACACCAAATATACCACAACCGGGAAAAGATTTGATTGCATTTTCTGCC
AACAACTTCGCCTTAAGTTGAACGGAGTCCGGAACTCTAGCAGGCGCATAACATAAGTCACAAATATTGT
CCTTGTGGATAGTCTCTACAATTGGGTAAGAAAACACTAAACCGTTAACAGACCTCACAATCATGACTGC
TAATTCTTTAGTAAATGGTGCCCATTTTTCGGCGTACAAAGGACGATCCTTCAGTACTTCCAAAGCTTCC
GGAATCATTTCCTTATTCTTTACAACGAAGTTACCTCTTCCATCGTATGCCAAAGTCCTCGACTTCAAGA
CGAATGGAAAACCCAAATCTCTTCCAACATTCAATAGGGACGTCTCACTGGCTTGTTCCACAGGAACACT
TTGGGTAACTGCTATACCATTTTTGATTAAATGCTCTTTTTGAATATATTTGTCTTGTATCAATCTGATT
GTTTCTGGAGAAGGGTAAATTTTTAATTTGGGATGTTTTACTTGAAGATTCTTTAGTGTAGGAACATCAA
CATGCTCAATCTCAATCGTTAGCACATCACATTTTTCAGCTAGTTTTTCGATATCAAGAGGATTGGAAAA
GGAGCCATTAACGTGGTCATTGGAGTTGCTTATTTGTTTGGCAGGAGAATTTTCAGCATCTAGTATTACC
GTCTTAATGTTGAGCCTGTTTGCTGCCTCAACAATCATACGTCCCAATTGTCCCCCTCCTAATATACCAA
CTGTTCTAGAATCCATACTTGATTGTTTTGTCCGATTTTCTTGTTTTTCTTGATTGTTATAGTAGGATGT
ACTTAGAAGAGAGATCCAACGATTTTACGCACCAATTTATACATGAAATGCTCCATAATATTGTCCATTT
AGTTCTTAATAAAAGGTCAGCAAGAGTCAATCACTTAGTATTACCCGGTTCGTAGCCATGCAACAAGAGT
CATTTGTCAGCATAGCTGTAATAATCAATCATGACGTAAGAAATGTATCATAATTAAAAGTTGTTAAAGA
TGTCAGTGTTATGTTGGTGTTACAAAATTCTCGGCTTCTCACTAATATTTAATATCTCTTAAATTTTATC
TGTCTTTGATTCTTTTAAGAAAAGTTATGTATTATTCAAGAATTAATTCAGATCTATTCTTTTGATTTAT
AAGGGATTTTGCCGATTTCGGCCTATTGGTTAAAAAATGAGCTGATTTAACAAAAATTTAACGCGAATTT
TAACAAAATATTAACGCTTACAATTTCCTGATGCGGTATTTTCTCCTTACGCATCTGTGCGGTATTTCAC
ACCGCATATGGTGCACTCTCAGTACAATCTGCTCTGATGCCGCATAGTTAAGCCAGCCCCGACACCCGCC
AACACCCGCTGACGCGCCCTGACGGGCTTGTCTGCTCCCGGCATCCGCTTACAGACAAGCTGTGACCGTC
TCCGGGAGCTGCATGTGTCAGAGGTTTTCACCGTCATCACCGAAACGCGCGAGACGAAAGGGCCTCGTGA
TACGCCTATTTTTATAGGTTAATGTCATGATCTTTTTGTGTGGTGCCCTCCTCCTTGTCAATATTAATGT
TAAAGTGCAATTCTTTTTCCTTATCACGTTGAGCCATTAGTATCAATTTGCTTACCTGTATTCCTTTACA
TCCTCCTTTTTCTCCTTCTTGATAAATGTATGTAGATTGCGTATATAGTTTCGTCTACCCTATGAACATA
TTCCATTTTGTAATTTCGTGTCGTTTCTATTATGAATTTCATTTATAAAGTTTATGTACAAATATCATAA
AAAAAGAGAATCTTTTTAAGCAAGGATTTTCTTAACTTCTTCGGCGACAGCATCACCGACTTCGGTGGTA
CTGTTGGAACCACCTAAATCACCAGTTCTGATACCTGCATCCAAAACCTTTTTAACTGCATCTTCAATGG
CCTTACCTTCTTCAGGCAAGTTCAATGACAATTTCAACATCATTGCAGCAGACAAGATAGTGGCGATAGG
GTTGACCTTATTCTTTGGCAAATCTGGAGCAGAACCGTGGCATGGTTCGTACAAACCAAATGCGGTGTTC
TTGTCTGGCAAAGAGGCCAAGGACGCAGATGGCAACAAACCCAAGGAACCTGGGATAACGGAGGCTTCAT
CGGAGATGATATCACCAAACATGTTGCTGGTGATTATAATACCATTTAGGTGGGTTGGGTTCTTAACTAG
GATCATGGCGGCAGAATCAATCAATTGATGTTGAACCTTCAATGTAGGGAATTCGTTCTTGATGGTTTCC
TCCACAGTTTTTCTCCATAATCTTGAAGAGGCCAAAACATTAGCTTTATCCAAGGACCAAATAGGCAATG
GTGGCTCATGTTGTAGGGCCATGAAAGCGGCCATTCTTGTGATTCTTTGCACTTCTGGAACGGTGTATTG
TTCACTATCCCAAGCGACACCATCACCATCGTCTTCCTTTCTCTTACCAAAGTAAATACCTCCCACTAAT
TCTCTGACAACAACGAAGTCAGTACCTTTAGCAAATTGTGGCTTGATTGGAGATAAGTCTAAAAGAGAGT
CGGATGCAAAGTTACATGGTCTTAAGTTGGCGTACAATTGAAGTTCTTTACGGATTTTTAGTAAACCTTG
TTCAGGTCTAACACTACCGGTACCCCATTTAGGACCACCCACAGCACCTAACAAAACGGCATCAGCCTTC
TTGGAGGCTTCCAGCGCCTCATCTGGAAGTGGAACACCTGTAGCATCGATAGCAGCACCACCAATTAAAT
GATTTTCGAAATCGAACTTGACATTGGAACGAACATCAGAAATAGCTTTAAGAACCTTAATGGCTTCGGC
TGTGATTTCTTGACCAACGTGGTCACCTGGCAAAACGACGATCTTCTTAGGGGCAGACATTAGAATGGTA
TATCCTTGAAATATATATATATATATTGCTGAAATGTAAAAGGTAAGAAAAGTTAGAAAGTAAGACGATT
GCTAACCACCTATTGGAAAAAACAATAGGTCCTTAAATAATATTGTCAACTTCAAGTATTGTGATGCAAG
CATTTAGTCATGAACGCTTCTCTATTCTATATGAAAAGCCGGTTCCGGCGCTCTCACCTTTCCTTTTTCT
CCCAATTTTTCAGTTGAAAAAGGTATATGCGTCAGGCGACCTCTGAAATTAACAAAAAATTTCCAGTCAT
CGAATTTGATTCTGTGCGATAGCGCCCCTGTGTGTTCTCGTTATGTTGAGGAAAAAAATAATGGTTGCTA
AGAGATTCGAACTCTTGCATCTTACGATACCTGAGTATTCCCACAGTTAACTGCGGTCAAGATATTTCTT
GAATCAGGCGCCTTAGACCGCTCGGCCAAACAACCAATTACTTGTTGAGAAATAGAGTATAATTATCCTA
TAAATATAACGTTTTTGAACACACATGAACAAGGAAGTACAGGAGACGTCAGGTGGCACTTTTCGGGGAA
ATGTGCGCGGAACCCCTATTTGTTTATTTTTCTAAATACATTCAAATATGTATCCGCTCATGAGACAATA
ACCCTGATAAATGCTTCAATAATATTGAAAAAGGAAGAGTATGAGTATTCAACATTTCCGTGTCGCCCTT
ATTCCCTTTTTTGCGGCATTTTGCCTTCCTGTTTTTGCTCACCCAGAAACGCTGGTGAAAGTAAAAGATG
CTGAAGATCAGTTGGGTGCACGAGTGGGTTACATCGAACTGGATCTCAACAGCGGTAAGATCCTTGAGAG
TTTTCGCCCCGAAGAACGTTTTCCAATGATGAGCACTTTTAAAGTTCTGCTATGTGGCGCGGTATTATCC
CGTATTGACGCCGGGCAAGAGCAACTCGGTCGCCGCATACACTATTCTCAGAATGACTTGGTTGAGTACT
CACCAGTCACAGAAAAGCATCTTACGGATGGCATGACAGTAAGAGAATTATGCAGTGCTGCCATAACCAT
GAGTGATAACACTGCGGCCAACTTACTTCTGACAACGATCGGAGGACCGAAGGAGCTAACCGCTTTTTTG
CACAACATGGGGGATCATGTAACTCGCCTTGATCGTTGGGAACCGGAGCTGAATGAAGCCATACCAAACG
ACGAGCGTGACACCACGATGCCTGTAGCAATGGCAACAACGTTGCGCAAACTATTAACTGGCGAACTACT
TACTCTAGCTTCCCGGCAACAATTAATAGACTGGATGGAGGCGGATAAAGTTGCAGGACCACTTCTGCGC
TCGGCCCTTCCGGCTGGCTGGTTTATTGCTGATAAATCTGGAGCCGGTGAGCGTGGGTCTCGCGGTATCA
TTGCAGCACTGGGGCCAGATGGTAAGCCCTCCCGTATCGTAGTTATCTACACGACGGGGAGTCAGGCAAC
TATGGATGAACGAAATAGACAGATCGCTGAGATAGGTGCCTCACTGATTAAGCATTGGTAACTGTCAGAC
CAAGTTTACTCATATATACTTTAGATTGATTTAAAACTTCATTTTTAATTTAAAAGGATCTAGGTGAAGA
TCCTTTTTGATAATCTCATGACCAAAATCCCTTAACGTGAGTTTTCGTTCCACTGAGCGTCAGACCCCGT
AGAAAAGATCAAAGGATCTTCTTGAGATCCTTTTTTTCTGCGCGTAATCTGCTGCTTGCAAACAAAAAAA
CCACCGCTACCAGCGGTGGTTTGTTTGCCGGATCAAGAGCTACCAACTCTTTTTCCGAAGGTAACTGGCT
TCAGCAGAGCGCAGATACCAAATACTGTTCTTCTAGTGTAGCCGTAGTTAGGCCACCACTTCAAGAACTC
TGTAGCACCGCCTACATACCTCGCTCTGCTAATCCTGTTACCAGTGGCTGCTGCCAGTGGCGATAAGTCG
TGTCTTACCGGGTTGGACTCAAGACGATAGTTACCGGATAAGGCGCAGCGGTCGGGCTGAACGGGGGGTT
CGTGCACACAGCCCAGCTTGGAGCGAACGACCTACACCGAACTGAGATACCTACAGCGTGAGCTATGAGA
AAGCGCCACGCTTCCCGAAGGGAGAAAGGCGGACAGGTATCCGGTAAGCGGCAGGGTCGGAACAGGAGAG
CGCACGAGGGAGCTTCCAGGGGGAAACGCCTGGTATCTTTATAGTCCTGTCGGGTTTCGCCACCTCTGAC
TTGAGCGTCGATTTTTGTGATGCTCGTCAGGGGGGCGGAGCCTATGGAAAAACGCCAGCAACGCGGCCTT
TTTACGGTTCCTGGCCTTTTGCTGGCCTTTTGCTCACATGTTCTTTCCTGCGTTATCCCCTGATTCTGTG
GATAACCGTATTACCGCCTTTGAGTGAGCTGATACCGCTCGCCGCAGCCGAACGACCGAGCGCAGCGAGT
CAGTGAGCGAGGAAGCGGAAGAGCGCCCAATACGCAAACCGCCTCTCCCCGCGCGTTGGCCGATTCATTA
ATGCAGCTGGCACGACAGGTTTCCCGACTGGAAAGCGGGCAGTGAGCGCAACGCAATTAATGTGAGTTAG
CTCACTCATTAGGCACCCCAGGCTTTACACTTTATGCTTCCGGCTCGTATGTTGTGTGGAATTGTGAGCG
GATAACAATTTCACACAGGAAACAGCTATGACCATGATTACGCCAAGCGCGCAATTAACCCTCACTAAAG
GGAACAAAAGCTGGAGCTCCACCGCGGTGGCGGCC
Features (pLannotate 1.2.2; 25 found; start..end, strand, type, name):
     22..665     +  promoter       GAP promoter: S. cerevisiae TDH3; promoter for glyceraldehyde-3-phosphate dehydrogenase
    671..715     +  misc_feature   MCS (fragment): pBluescript multiple cloning site
    717..1835    +  CDS            LYS1: LYS1_YEAST - Experimental evidence at protein level: Swiss-Prot protein existence level 1. Catalyzes the NAD(+)-dependent cleavage of saccharopine to L- lysine and 2-oxoglutarate, the final step in the alpha-aminoadipate (AAA) pathway for lysine biosynthesis. From Saccharomyces cerevisiae (strain ATCC 204508 / S288c) (Baker's yeast).
   1863..2576    +  CDS            GFP: Aequoria victoria green fluorescent protein
   2597..2784    +  terminator     ADH1 terminator: S. cerevisiae ADH1; transcription terminator for the S. cerevisiae alcohol dehydrogenase 1 (ADH1) gene
   2789..2807    -  promoter       T7 promoter: promoter for bacteriophage T7 RNA polymerase
   2815..2970    +  CDS            lacZα (fragment): LacZα fragment of β-galactosidase; lacZ fragment
   2974..3402    +  rep_origin     f1 ori (sequence partly withheld): f1 bacteriophage origin of replication; arrow indicates direction of (+) strand synthesis
   3430..3481    -  misc_feature   bom (fragment): basis of mobility region from pBR322
   3637..5349    -  CDS            ADE2: PUR6_YEAST - Experimental evidence at protein level: Swiss-Prot protein existence level 1. From Saccharomyces cerevisiae (strain ATCC 204508 / S288c) (Baker's yeast).
   5350..5725    -  promoter       ADE2 promoter: S. cerevisiae ADE2
   5736..5849    +  rep_origin     f1 ori (fragment): f1 bacteriophage origin of replication; arrow indicates direction of (+) strand synthesis
   5850..5949    -  misc_feature   bom (fragment): basis of mobility region from pBR322
   6051..6086    -  CDS            rop (fragment): Rop protein, which maintains plasmids at low copy number; rop
   6399..7493    -  CDS            LEU2: 3-isopropylmalate dehydrogenase, required for leucine biosynthesis; S. cerevisiae LEU2; yeast auxotrophic marker
   7494..7901    -  promoter       LEU2 promoter: S. cerevisiae LEU2
   8069..8173    +  promoter       AmpR promoter: bla
   8174..9034    +  CDS            AmpR: β-lactamase; bla; confers resistance to ampicillin, carbenicillin, and related antibiotics
   9205..9793    +  rep_origin     ori: high-copy-number ColE1/pMB1/pBR322/pUC origin of replication
   9976..10068   +  CDS            lacI (fragment): lac repressor; lacI; The lac repressor binds to the lac operator to inhibit transcription in E. coli. This inhibition can be relieved by adding lactose or isopropyl-β-D-thiogalactopyranoside (IPTG).
  10081..10102   +  protein_bind   CAP binding site: CAP binding activates transcription in the presence of cAMP. E. coli catabolite activator protein
  10117..10147   +  promoter       lac promoter: promoter for the E. coli lac operon
  10155..10171   +  protein_bind   lac operator: The lac repressor binds to the lac operator to inhibit transcription in E. coli. This inhibition can be relieved by adding lactose or isopropyl-β-D-thiogalactopyranoside (IPTG). lac repressor encoded by lacI
  10216..10234   +  promoter       T3 promoter: promoter for bacteriophage T3 RNA polymerase
  10247..3       +  misc_feature   MCS (fragment) (across the origin): pBluescript multiple cloning site
