[The description below was written by a language model from this plasmid's Addgene catalogue record and pLannotate feature annotations shown in this document.]
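Description:
pRH3135 is a yeast integrating plasmid (YIp) of about 10.3 kb, built on the pRH3022 backbone, for expressing a GFP-tagged mutant of the S. cerevisiae lysine biosynthesis enzyme Lys1. In E. coli it is propagated through a high-copy ColE1/pUC-type origin and selected with ampicillin via the β-lactamase gene. The feature table shows no yeast replication origin or centromere, consistent with the YIp designation, so stable maintenance in yeast depends on integration into the chromosome. Two yeast markers, each with its own promoter, are present: ADE2 and LEU2. The "ADE2-LEU2" naming suggests that one may provide homology for targeting and the other selection, but the record does not spell out their respective roles. Remnants of pBluescript-type and pBR322-type vectors (f1 origin, lacZα and lac promoter elements, T7 and T3 promoters, MCS fragments, bom and rop fragments) are carried over from the backbone.

The payload is a single expression cassette in which the strong constitutive TDH3 (GAP) promoter drives the LYS1 open reading frame carrying the I245N substitution. This is followed by a short linker region and Aequorea victoria GFP, and transcription ends at the ADH1 terminator. LYS1 encodes saccharopine dehydrogenase, which catalyses the final step of the α-aminoadipate pathway to lysine. According to the record, the construct belongs to a set of protein quality control substrates and associated controls from a study of proteins that are functional but nonetheless degraded. The GFP fusion lets the abundance and stability of the mutant protein be followed by fluorescence, for example when comparing degradation across yeast strains.
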