Addgene plasmid #210166: pRH3135
Purpose: Protein quality control substrate and associated control YIp ADE2-LEU2 pTDH3::lys1-I245N-GFP::tADH1
Depositing lab: Randy Hampton. Depositing organization: University of California, San Diego (UCSD). Publication: Exploring the "misfolding problem" by systematic discovery and analysis of functional-but-degraded proteins. Flagg MP, Lam B, Lam DK, Le TM, Kao A, Slaiwa YI, Hampton RY. Mol Biol Cell. 2023 Dec 1;34(13):ar125. doi: 10.1091/mbc.E23-06-0248. Epub 2023 Sep 20. PubMed 37729018.
Backbone
  Vector backbone: pRH3022
  Vector type: Yeast Expression
Growth in bacteria
  Bacterial resistance: Ampicillin, 100 μg/mL
  Growth temperature: 37°C
  Growth strain: DH5alpha
  Copy number: High Copy
Gene/Insert
  Gene/Insert name: YIp ADE2-LEU2 pTDH3::lys1-I245N-GFP::tADH1
  Species: S. cerevisiae (budding yeast)
  Mutation: I245N
  Entrez Gene: LYS1 (a.k.a. YIR034C)
  Cloning method: Gibson Cloning
Terms and licenses: Academic/Nonprofit Terms; Industry Terms: Not Available to Industry
How to cite: pRH3135 was a gift from Randy Hampton (Addgene plasmid # 210166 ; http://n2t.net/addgene:210166 ; RRID:Addgene_210166)
